>Addgene plasmid #40263 | pHM6-Q23 | addgene full sequence | sequence record 152191 | Addgene NGS results
GTGTGTTGGAGGTCGCTGAGTAGTGCGCGAGCAAAATTTAAGCTACAACAAGGCAAGGCTTGACCGACAA
TTGCATGAAGAATCTGCTTAGGGTTAGGCGTTTTGCGCTGCTTCGCGATGTACGGGCCAGATATACGCGT
TGACATTGATTATTGACTAGTTATTAATAGTAATCAATTACGGGGTCATTAGTTCATAGCCCATATATGG
AGTTCCGCGTTACATAACTTACGGTAAATGGCCCGCCTGGCTGACCGCCCAACGACCCCCGCCCATTGAC
GTCAATAATGACGTATGTTCCCATAGTAACGCCAATAGGGACTTTCCATTGACGTCAATGGGTGGAGTAT
TTACGGTAAACTGCCCACTTGGCAGTACATCAAGTGTATCATATGCCAAGTACGCCCCCTATTGACGTCA
ATGACGGTAAATGGCCCGCCTGGCATTATGCCCAGTACATGACCTTATGGGACTTTCCTACTTGGCAGTA
CATCTACGTATTAGTCATCGCTATTACCATGGTGATGCGGTTTTGGCAGTACATCAATGGGCGTGGATAG
CGGTTTGACTCACGGGGATTTCCAAGTCTCCACCCCATTGACGTCAATGGGAGTTTGTTTTGGCACCAAA
ATCAACGGGACTTTCCAAAATGTCGTAACAACTCCGCCCCATTGACGCAAATGGGCGGTAGGCGTGTACG
GTGGGAGGTCTATATAAGCAGAGCTCTCTGGCTAACTAGAGAACCCACTGCTTACTGGCTTATCGAAATT
AATACGACTCACTATAGGGAGACCCAAGCTGGAGACCATGTACCCATACGACGTCCCAGACTACGCTGGA
AGCTTTATGAAGGCCTTCGAGTCCCTCAAGTCCTTCCAGCAGCAGCAGCAGCAGCAGCAGCAGCAGCAGC
AGCAGCAGCAGCAGCAGCAGCAGCAGCAGCAACAGCCGCCACCGCCGCCGCCGCCGCCGCCGCCTCCTCA
GCTTCCTCAGCCGCCGAATTCGCGGCCGCTACACGTGCATCATCATCATCATCATTAAGGGCCCTATTCT
ATAGTGTCACCTAAATGCTAGAGCTCGCTGATCAGCCTCGACTGTGCCTTCTAGTTGCCAGCCATCTGTT
GTTTGCCCCTCCCCCGTGCCTTCCTTGACCCTGGAAGGTGCCACTCCCACTGTCCTTTCCTAATAAAATG
AGGAAATTGCATCGCATTGTCTGAGTAGGTGTCATTCTATTCTGGGGGGTGGGGTGGGGCAGGACAGCAA
GGGGGAGGATTGGGAAGACAATAGCAGGCATGCTGGGGATGCGGTGGGCTCTATGGCTTCTGAGGCGGAA
AGAACCAGCTGGGGCTCTAGGGGGTATCCCC
[124 nt withheld, positions 1362-1485]
C
[91 nt withheld, positions 1487-1577]
A
[49 nt withheld, positions 1579-1627]
CCTTTGACGTTGGAGTCCACGTTCTTT
[37 nt withheld, positions 1655-1691]
ACCCTATCTCGGTCTATTCTTTTGATTTATAAGGGATTTTGCCGATTTCGGCCTATTGGTTAAAAAATGA
GCTGATTTAACAAAAATTTAACGCGAATTAATTCTGTGGAATGTGTGTCAGTTAGGGTGTGGAAAGTCCC
CAGGCTCCCCAGCAGGCAGAAGTATGCAAAGCATGCATCTCAATTAGTCAGCAACCAGGTGTGGAAAGTC
CCCAGGCTCCCCAGCAGGCAGAAGTATGCAAAGCATGCATCTCAATTAGTCAGCAACCATAGTCCCGCCC
CTAACTCCGCCCATCCCGCCCCTAACTCCGCCCAGTTCCGCCCATTCTCCGCCCCATGGCTGACTAATTT
TTTTTATTTATGCAGAGGCCGAGGCCGCCTCTGCCTCTGAGCTATTCCAGAAGTAGTGAGGAGGCTTTTT
TGGAGGCCTAGGCTTTTGCAAAAAGCTCCCGGGAGCTTGTATATCCATTTTCGGATCTGATCAAGAGACA
GGATGAGGATCGTTTCGCATGATTGAACAAGATGGATTGCACGCAGGTTCTCCGGCCGCTTGGGTGGAGA
GGCTATTCGGCTATGACTGGGCACAACAGACAATCGGCTGCTCTGATGCCGCCGTGTTCCGGCTGTCAGC
GCAGGGGCGCCCGGTTCTTTTTGTCAAGACCGACCTGTCCGGTGCCCTGAATGAACTGCAGGACGAGGCA
GCGCGGCTATCGTGGCTGGCCACGACGGGCGTTCCTTGCGCAGCTGTGCTCGACGTTGTCACTGAAGCGG
GAAGGGACTGGCTGCTATTGGGCGAAGTGCCGGGGCAGGATCTCCTGTCATCTCACCTTGCTCCTGCCGA
GAAAGTATCCATCATGGCTGATGCAATGCGGCGGCTGCATACGCTTGATCCGGCTACCTGCCCATTCGAC
CACCAAGCGAAACATCGCATCGAGCGAGCACGTACTCGGATGGAAGCCGGTCTTGTCGATCAGGATGATC
TGGACGAAGAGCATCAGGGGCTCGCGCCAGCCGAACTGTTCGCCAGGCTCAAGGCGCGCATGCCCGACGG
CGAGGATCTCGTCGTGACCCATGGCGATGCCTGCTTGCCGAATATCATGGTGGAAAATGGCCGCTTTTCT
GGATTCATCGACTGTGGCCGGCTGGGTGTGGCGGACCGCTATCAGGACATAGCGTTGGCTACCCGTGATA
TTGCTGAAGAGCTTGGCGGCGAATGGGCTGACCGCTTCCTCGTGCTTTACGGTATCGCCGCTCCCGATTC
GCAGCGCATCGCCTTCTATCGCCTTCTTGACGAGTTCTTCTGAGCGGGACTCTGGGGTTCGAAATGACCG
ACCAAGCGACGCCCAACCTGCCATCACGAGATTTCGATTCCACCGCCGCCTTCTATGAAAGGTTGGGCTT
CGGAATCGTTTTCCGGGACGCCGGCTGGATGATCCTCCAGCGCGGGGATCTCATGCTGGAGTTCTTCGCC
CACCCCAACTTGTTTATTGCAGCTTATAATGGTTACAAATAAAGCAATAGCATCACAAATTTCACAAATA
AAGCATTTTTTTCACTGCATTCTAGTTGTGGTTTGTCCAAACTCATCAATGTATCTTATCATGTCTGTAT
ACCGTCGACCTCTAGCTAGAGCTTGGCGTAATCATGGTCATAGCTGTTTCCTGTGTGAAATTGTTATCCG
CTCACAATTCCACACAACATACGAGCCGGAAGCATAAAGTGTAAAGCCTGGGGTGCCTAATGAGTGAGCT
AACTCACATTAATTGCGTTGCGCTCACTGCCCGCTTTCCAGTCGGGAAACCTGTCGTGCCAGCTGCATTA
ATGAATCGGCCAACGCGCGGGGAGAGGCGGTTTGCGTATTGGGCGCTCTTCCGCTTCCTCGCTCACTGAC
TCGCTGCGCTCGGTCGTTCGGCTGCGGCGAGCGGTATCAGCTCACTCAAAGGCGGTAATACGGTTATCCA
CAGAATCAGGGGATAACGCAGGAAAGAACATGTGAGCAAAAGGCCAGCAAAAGGCCAGGAACCGTAAAAA
GGCCGCGTTGCTGGCGTTTTTCCATAGGCTCCGCCCCCCTGACGAGCATCACAAAAATCGACGCTCAAGT
CAGAGGTGGCGAAACCCGACAGGACTATAAAGATACCAGGCGTTTCCCCCTGGAAGCTCCCTCGTGCGCT
CTCCTGTTCCGACCCTGCCGCTTACCGGATACCTGTCCGCCTTTCTCCCTTCGGGAAGCGTGGCGCTTTC
TCATAGCTCACGCTGTAGGTATCTCAGTTCGGTGTAGGTCGTTCGCTCCAAGCTGGGCTGTGTGCACGAA
CCCCCCGTTCAGCCCGACCGCTGCGCCTTATCCGGTAACTATCGTCTTGAGTCCAACCCGGTAAGACACG
ACTTATCGCCACTGGCAGCAGCCACTGGTAACAGGATTAGCAGAGCGAGGTATGTAGGCGGTGCTACAGA
GTTCTTGAAGTGGTGGCCTAACTACGGCTACACTAGAAGAACAGTATTTGGTATCTGCGCTCTGCTGAAG
CCAGTTACCTTCGGAAAAAGAGTTGGTAGCTCTTGATCCGGCAAACAAACCACCGCTGGTAGCGGTGGTT
TTTTTGTTTGCAAGCAGCAGATTACGCGCAGAAAAAAAGGATCTCAAGAAGATCCTTTGATCTTTTCTAC
GGGGTCTGACGCTCAGTGGAACGAAAACTCACGTTAAGGGATTTTGGTCATGAGATTATCAAAAAGGATC
TTCACCTAGATCCTTTTAAATTAAAAATGAAGTTTTAAATCAATCTAAAGTATATATGAGTAAACTTGGT
CTGACAGTTACCAATGCTTAATCAGTGAGGCACCTATCTCAGCGATCTGTCTATTTCGTTCATCCATAGT
TGCCTGACTCCCCGTCGTGTAGATAACTACGATACGGGAGGGCTTACCATCTGGCCCCAGTGCTGCAATG
ATACCGCGAGACCCACGCTCACCGGCTCCAGATTTATCAGCAATAAACCAGCCAGCCGGAAGGGCCGAGC
GCAGAAGTGGTCCTGCAACTTTATCCGCCTCCATCCAGTCTATTAATTGTTGCCGGGAAGCTAGAGTAAG
TAGTTCGCCAGTTAATAGTTTGCGCAACGTTGTTGCCATTGCTACAGGCATCGTGGTGTCACGCTCGTCG
TTTGGTATGGCTTCATTCAGCTCCGGTTCCCAACGATCAAGGCGAGTTACATGATCCCCCATGTTGTGCA
AAAAAGCGGTTAGCTCCTTCGGTCCTCCGATCGTTGTCAGAAGTAAGTTGGCCGCAGTGTTATCACTCAT
GGTTATGGCAGCACTGCATAATTCTCTTACTGTCATGCCATCCGTAAGATGCTTTTCTGTGACTGGTGAG
TACTCAACCAAGTCATTCTGAGAATAGTGTATGCGGCGACCGAGTTGCTCTTGCCCGGCGTCAATACGGG
ATAATACCGCGCCACATAGCAGAACTTTAAAAGTGCTCATCATTGGAAAACGTTCTTCGGGGCGAAAACT
CTCAAGGATCTTACCGCTGTTGAGATCCAGTTCGATGTAACCCACTCGTGCACCCAACTGATCTTCAGCA
TCTTTTACTTTCACCAGCGTTTCTGGGTGAGCAAAAACAGGAAGGCAAAATGCCGCAAAAAAGGGAATAA
GGGCGACACGGAAATGTTGAATACTCATACTCTTCCTTTTTCAATATTATTGAAGCATTTATCAGGGTTA
TTGTCTCATGAGCGGATACATATTTGAATGTATTTAGAAAAATAAACAAATAGGGGTTCCGCGCACATTT
CCCCGAAAAGTGCCACCTGACGTCGACGGATCGGGAGATCTCCCGATCCCCTATGGTGCACTCTCAGTAC
AATCTGCTCTGATGCCGCATAGTTAAGCCAGTATCTGCTCCCTGCTT
Features (pLannotate 1.2.2; 22 found; start..end, strand, type, name):
    142..521     +  enhancer       CMV enhancer: human cytomegalovirus immediate early enhancer
    522..725     +  promoter       CMV promoter: human cytomegalovirus (CMV) immediate early promoter
    721..754     +  LTR            5' LTR (truncated) (fragment): truncated 5' long terminal repeat (LTR) from HIV-1
    770..788     +  promoter       T7 promoter: promoter for bacteriophage T7 RNA polymerase
    957..976     -  promoter       chicken β-actin promoter (fragment): contains a 21-bp deletion relative to the standard chicken β-actin promoter
   1016..1035    +  CDS            capTEV™ (fragment): composite tag for in vivo biotinylation, TEV protease cleavage, and 6xHis tagging
   1048..1066    -  promoter       SP6 promoter: promoter for bacteriophage SP6 RNA polymerase
   1092..1316    +  polyA_signal   bGH poly(A) signal: bovine growth hormone polyadenylation signal
   1320..1341    +  promoter       SV40 promoter (fragment): SV40 enhancer and early promoter
   1362..1790    +  rep_origin     f1 ori (sequence partly withheld): f1 bacteriophage origin of replication; arrow indicates direction of (+) strand synthesis
   1804..2133    +  promoter       SV40 promoter: SV40 enhancer and early promoter
   2200..2991    +  CDS            neo: KKA2_KLEPN - Also known as kan, nptII. Experimental evidence at protein level: Swiss-Prot protein existence level 1. Resistance to kanamycin, neomycin, paromomycin, ribostamycin, butirosin and gentamicin B. From Klebsiella pneumoniae.
   3015..3173    +  CDS            ble (fragment): BLE_KLEPN - Experimental evidence at protein level: Swiss-Prot protein existence level 1. Binding protein with a strong affinity to the bleomycin family of antibiotics. Binds to CL990; an antimitotic-antibiotic compound. From Klebsiella pneumoniae.
   3168..3289    +  polyA_signal   SV40 poly(A) signal: SV40 polyadenylation signal
   3362..3378    -  protein_bind   lac operator: The lac repressor binds to the lac operator to inhibit transcription in E. coli. This inhibition can be relieved by adding lactose or isopropyl-β-D-thiogalactopyranoside (IPTG). lac repressor encoded by lacI
   3386..3416    -  promoter       lac promoter: promoter for the E. coli lac operon
   3431..3452    -  protein_bind   CAP binding site: CAP binding activates transcription in the presence of cAMP. E. coli catabolite activator protein
   3465..3557    -  CDS            lacI (fragment): lac repressor; lacI; The lac repressor binds to the lac operator to inhibit transcription in E. coli. This inhibition can be relieved by adding lactose or isopropyl-β-D-thiogalactopyranoside (IPTG).
   3740..4328    -  rep_origin     ori: high-copy-number ColE1/pMB1/pBR322/pUC origin of replication
   4499..5359    -  CDS            AmpR: β-lactamase; bla; confers resistance to ampicillin, carbenicillin, and related antibiotics
   5360..5464    -  promoter       AmpR promoter: bla
   5523..5575    -  misc_feature   bom (fragment): basis of mobility region from pBR322
