[The description below was written by a language model from this plasmid's Addgene catalogue record and pLannotate feature annotations shown in this document.]
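Description:
pHM6-Q23 is a mammalian expression plasmid built on the Roche pHM6 backbone that carries a partial exon 1 fragment of human huntingtin (HTT) containing a 23-glutamine tract. The fragment was inserted between the HindIII and EcoRI sites, both of which remain intact, so that it is fused to the backbone-encoded HA epitope at the N terminus and a 6xHis tag at the C terminus. Expression is driven by the human cytomegalovirus immediate early enhancer and promoter and terminated by the bovine growth hormone polyadenylation signal. T7 and SP6 phage promoters flank the cloning region. The catalogue lists the mutation as "expanded poly-Q", although the name indicates 23 glutamines; the record does not explain this, and the insert itself is not annotated in the feature table. Several short fragment hits around the insert region (HIV-1 LTR, chicken β-actin promoter, capTEV) are probably incidental matches, the last likely reflecting the His tag.

In bacteria the plasmid is maintained at high copy through a ColE1/pUC-type origin and selected with ampicillin via the β-lactamase gene. An f1 origin is also present, which permits single-stranded DNA production. For mammalian cells, an SV40 early promoter drives the neo (nptII) gene followed by an SV40 polyadenylation signal, a cassette of the kind used for G418 selection of stable transfectants. Remnants of lac regulatory elements and a bom fragment are backbone carry-overs. The associated publication concerns dominance in Huntington's disease, consistent with use of this construct to express an epitope-tagged huntingtin exon 1 fragment of defined polyglutamine length in cultured cells, where the HA and His tags allow detection or purification.
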