Addgene plasmid #40263: pHM6-Q23
Depositing lab: David Rubinsztein. Depositing organization: University of Cambridge. Publication: A molecular investigation of true dominance in Huntington's disease. Narain Y, Wyttenbach A, Rankin J, Furlong RA, Rubinsztein DC. J Med Genet. 1999 Oct;36(10):739-46. 10.1136/jmg.36.10.739 PubMed 10528852.
Backbone
  Vector backbone: pHM6
  Backbone manufacturer: Roche
  Backbone size w/o insert (bp): 5450
  Vector type: Mammalian Expression
Growth in bacteria
  Bacterial resistance: Ampicillin, 100 μg/mL
  Growth temperature: 37°C
  Growth strain: DH5alpha
  Copy number: High Copy
Gene/Insert
  Gene/Insert name: HTT partial exon 1 Q23 (alt name: huntingtin)
  Species: H. sapiens (human)
  Mutation: expanded poly-Q
  Entrez Gene: HTT (a.k.a. HD, IT15, LOMARS)
  Promoter: CMV
  Tag / fusion protein: HA (N terminal on backbone); 6x His (C terminal on backbone)
  Cloning method: Restriction Enzyme; 5′ cloning site HindIII (not destroyed); 3′ cloning site EcoRI (not destroyed)
  Sequencing primers: 5′ CMV-F; 3′ BGH-rev
Terms and licenses: Academic/Nonprofit Terms; Industry Terms: Not Available to Industry
How to cite: pHM6-Q23 was a gift from David Rubinsztein (Addgene plasmid # 40263 ; http://n2t.net/addgene:40263 ; RRID:Addgene_40263)
