>Addgene plasmid #40263 | pHM6-Q23 | addgene partial sequence | sequence record 54415 | CMV-F 5'-CGCAAATGGGCGGTAGGCGTG-3'
ACTAGAGAACCCACTGCTTACTGGCTTATCGAAATTAATACGACTCACTATAGGGAGACCCAAGCTGGAG
ACCATGTACCCATACGACGTCCCAGACTACGCTGGAAGCTTTATGAAGGCCTTCGAGTCCCTCAAGTCCT
TCCAGCAGCAGCAGCAGCAGCAGCAGCAGCAGCAGCAGCAGCAGCAGCAGCAGCAGCAGCAGCAGCAACA
GCCGCCACCGCCGCCGCCGCCGCCGCCGCCTCCTCAGCTTCCTCAGCCGCCGAATTCGCGGCCGCTACAC
GTGCATCATCATCATCATCATTAAGGGCCCTATTCTATAGTGTCACCTAAATGCTAGAGCTCGCTGATCA
GCCTCGACTGTGCCTTCTAGTTGCCAGCCATCTGTTGTTTGCCCCTCCCCCGTGCCTTCCTTGACCCTGG
AAGGTGCCACTCCCACTGTCCTTTCCTAATAAAATGAGGAAATTGCATCGCATTGTCTGAGTAGGTGTCA
TTCTATTCTGGGGGGTGGGGTGGGGCAGGACAGCAAGGGGGAGGATTGGGAAGACAATAGCAGGCATGCT
GGGGATGCGGTGGGCTCTATGGCTTCTGAGGCGGAAAGAACCAGCTGGGGCTCTAGGGGGTATCCCC
[124 nt withheld, positions 628-751]
C
[32 nt withheld, positions 753-784]
